Addgene plasmid #162246: Lys-eMagA-EGFP
Purpose: Blue-light dependent heterodimerization system
Depositing lab: Pietro De Camilli. Depositing organization: Yale University. Publication: Optimized Vivid-derived Magnets photodimerizers for subcellular optogenetics in mammalian cells. Benedetti L, Marvin JS, Falahati H, Guillen-Samander A, Looger LL, De Camilli P. Elife. 2020 Nov 11;9. pii: 63230. doi: 10.7554/eLife.63230. PubMed 33174843.
Backbone
  Vector backbone: pEYFP-Mitotrap (Addgene #46942)
  Backbone size w/o insert (bp): 3850
  Vector type: Mammalian Expression
Growth in bacteria
  Bacterial resistance: Kanamycin, 50 μg/mL
  Growth temperature: 37°C
  Growth strain: DH5alpha
  Copy number: High Copy
Gene/Insert
  Gene/Insert name: p18-eMagA-EGFP
  Species: Synthetic
  Insert size (bp): 1368
  Cloning method: Restriction Enzyme; 5′ cloning site EcoRI (unknown if destroyed); 3′ cloning site HpaI (unknown if destroyed)
Terms and licenses: Academic/Nonprofit Terms; Industry Terms: Not Available to Industry
Depositor comments: Please visit https://doi.org/10.1101/2020.08.28.272807 for bioRxiv preprint.
How to cite: Lys-eMagA-EGFP was a gift from Pietro De Camilli (Addgene plasmid # 162246 ; http://n2t.net/addgene:162246 ; RRID:Addgene_162246)
