[The description below was written by a language model from this plasmid's Addgene catalogue record and pLannotate feature annotations shown in this document.]
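Description:
Lys-eMagA-EGFP is a mammalian expression plasmid built on the pEYFP-Mitotrap backbone, a Clontech-style vector of about 5.2 kb in its sequenced form. It replicates at high copy in E. coli through a ColE1/pUC-type origin and is selected with kanamycin. The NeoR/KanR gene (aminoglycoside phosphotransferase from Tn5) sits downstream of both a bacterial bla promoter and the SV40 early promoter/origin and is followed by the HSV TK polyadenylation signal, so the same marker can also confer G418 resistance in mammalian cells. An f1 origin is also present. The short ble and bGH poly(A) fragments in the annotation appear to be backbone remnants rather than functional elements.

The payload is a single synthetic fusion open reading frame driven by the CMV immediate-early enhancer and promoter and terminated by the SV40 poly(A) signal. It begins with an N-terminal fragment of human LAMTOR1 (p18), the Ragulator component that anchors to lysosomes. As the "Lys" in the plasmid name suggests, this fragment serves as a lysosome-targeting sequence. It is followed by eMagA, which the automated annotation matches to nMagHigh1, the "negative Magnet" variant of the truncated Vivid blue-light photoreceptor from Neurospora crassa. The catalogue name and associated publication indicate it is an optimized derivative of that module. EGFP at the C-terminus allows the fusion to be visualized.

The stated purpose is a blue-light-dependent heterodimerization system. The construct presumably provides the organelle-anchored half of a Magnets pair, so that a co-expressed protein carrying the complementary positive Magnet can be recruited under blue light. The partner construct is not part of this record.
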