Features (pLannotate 1.2.2; 18 found; start..end, strand, type, name):
      2..305     +  enhancer       CMV enhancer: human cytomegalovirus immediate early enhancer
    306..509     +  promoter       CMV promoter: human cytomegalovirus (CMV) immediate early promoter
    532..575     +  misc_feature   MCS (fragment): multiple cloning site
    576..713     +  CDS            LAMTOR1 (fragment): LTOR1_HUMAN - Also known as C11orf59, PDRO. Experimental evidence at protein level: Swiss-Prot protein existence level 1. As part of the Ragulator complex it is involved in amino acid sensing and activation of mTORC1, a signaling complex promoting cell growth in response to growth factors, energy levels, and amino acids. Activated by amino acids through a mechanism involving the lysosomal V- ATPase, the Ragulator functions as a guanine nucleotide exchange factor activating the small GTPases Rag. Activated Ragulator and Rag GTPases function as a scaffold recruiting mTORC1 to lysosomes where it
    723..1172    +  CDS            nMagHigh1: "negative Magnet" variant of an N-terminally truncated Vivid (VVD) blue light photoreceptor from Neurospora crassa (Kawano et al., 2015) rapidly heterodimerizes with pMag or pMagFast2 upon blue light irradiation
   1221..1937    +  CDS            EGFP: EGFP is a basic (constitutively fluorescent) green fluorescent protein published in 1996, derived from Aequorea victoria. It is reported to be a rapidly-maturing weak dimer with moderate acid sensitivity.
   1947..2068    +  polyA_signal   SV40 poly(A) signal: SV40 polyadenylation signal
   2102..2530    -  rep_origin     f1 ori (sequence partly withheld): f1 bacteriophage origin of replication; arrow indicates direction of (+) strand synthesis
   2557..2661    +  promoter       AmpR promoter: bla
   2704..2775    +  promoter       SV40 promoter (fragment): SV40 enhancer and early promoter
   2776..2847    +  promoter       SV40 promoter (fragment): SV40 enhancer and early promoter
   2851..2985    +  rep_origin     SV40 ori: SV40 origin of replication
   3034..3828    +  CDS            NeoR/KanR: aminoglycoside phosphotransferase from Tn5; aph(3')-II (or nptII); confers resistance to neomycin, kanamycin, and G418 (Geneticin®)
   3849..4001    +  CDS            ble (fragment): BLE_KLEPN - Experimental evidence at protein level: Swiss-Prot protein existence level 1. Binding protein with a strong affinity to the bleomycin family of antibiotics. Binds to CL990; an antimitotic-antibiotic compound. From Klebsiella pneumoniae.
   4060..4107    +  polyA_signal   HSV TK poly(A) signal: herpes simplex virus thymidine kinase polyadenylation signal (Cole and Stacy, 1985)
   4198..4214    -  polyA_signal   bGH poly(A) signal (fragment): bovine growth hormone polyadenylation signal
   4436..5024    +  rep_origin     ori: high-copy-number ColE1/pMB1/pBR322/pUC origin of replication
   5139..5197    +  enhancer       CMV enhancer (fragment): human cytomegalovirus immediate early enhancer
>Addgene plasmid #162246 | Lys-eMagA-EGFP | addgene full sequence | sequence record 320781 | Addgene NGS Result
GCGTTACATAACTTACGGTAAATGGCCCGCCTGGCTGACCGCCCAACGACCCCCGCCCATTGACGTCAAT
AATGACGTATGTTCCCATAGTAACGCCAATAGGGACTTTCCATTGACGTCAATGGGTGGAGTATTTACGG
TAAACTGCCCACTTGGCAGTACATCAAGTGTATCATATGCCAAGTACGCCCCCTATTGACGTCAATGACG
GTAAATGGCCCGCCTGGCATTATGCCCAGTACATGACCTTATGGGACTTTCCTACTTGGCAGTACATCTA
CGTATTAGTCATCGCTATTACCATGGTGATGCGGTTTTGGCAGTACATCAATGGGCGTGGATAGCGGTTT
GACTCACGGGGATTTCCAAGTCTCCACCCCATTGACGTCAATGGGAGTTTGTTTTGGCACCAAAATCAAC
GGGACTTTCCAAAATGTCGTAACAACTCCGCCCCATTGACGCAAATGGGCGGTAGGCGTGTACGGTGGGA
GGTCTATATAAGCAGAGCTGGTTTAGTGAACCGTCAGATCCGCTAGCGCTACCGGACTCAGATCTCGAGC
TCAAGCTTCGAATTCATGGGGTGCTGCTACAGCAGCGAGAACGAGGACTCGGACCAGGACCGAGAGGAGC
GGAAGCTGCTGCTGGACCCTAGCAGCCCCCCTACCAAAGCTCTCAATGGAGCCGAGCCCAACTACCCGGA
TCCACCGGTCGCCACCATGGGACACACTCTTTACGCCCCTGGAGGATACGACATTATGGGATATTTGGAT
CAGATTGCGAACCGCCCAAACCCTCAGGTCGAACTGGGGCCTGTGGACCTGTCATGTGCCCTGATCCTGT
GCGATCTGAAGCAAAAGGACACTCCGATCGTCTACGCCTCGGAAGCCTTCTTGGAGATGACCGGATACAA
CAGACATGAGGTGCTCGGCAGGAACTGCAGATTCCTGCAGTCCCCCGACGGGATGGTGAAACCAAAGTCG
ACTCGCAAATATGTGGACTCGAACACGATCTACACCATCAAGAAGGCCATCGACCGGAACGCCGAGGTCC
AGGTGGAGGTGGTCAACTTTAAGAAGAACGGCCAGCGGTTCGTGAACTTTCTGACCATCATTCCGGTCCG
GGATGAAACCGGAGAGTACAGATACTCCATCGGATTCCAGTGCGAAACCGAAGGCGGCTCCGGAGGCAGC
GGCGGTTCTGGAGGTTCCGGTGGCGGCTCCATGGTGTCGAAGGGAGAGGAGCTTTTCACCGGCGTGGTGC
CGATTCTTGTGGAACTGGACGGCGACGTGAACGGACATAAGTTCAGCGTGTCAGGAGAAGGAGAAGGGGA
CGCGACTTACGGAAAGCTGACCCTGAAGTTCATCTGTACCACCGGGAAGCTCCCGGTGCCCTGGCCGACC
CTCGTGACTACTCTGACCTACGGAGTGCAGTGCTTCTCCCGCTACCCGGACCATATGAAGCAGCACGATT
TCTTCAAGAGCGCTATGCCCGAGGGTTACGTGCAAGAACGGACCATCTTCTTCAAGGACGACGGAAACTA
CAAGACCAGAGCCGAAGTGAAATTCGAAGGAGACACCCTCGTCAATCGCATCGAGCTGAAGGGAATCGAC
TTTAAGGAAGATGGGAATATCCTGGGTCACAAGCTGGAGTACAACTACAACTCCCACAATGTGTACATCA
TGGCGGATAAGCAAAAGAACGGCATTAAGGTCAACTTCAAGATCCGGCATAACATAGAAGATGGCTCCGT
GCAACTGGCGGACCACTACCAGCAGAACACCCCCATTGGGGACGGTCCGGTGCTGCTCCCTGATAACCAC
TACCTGTCAACCCAAAGCGCACTGTCCAAGGACCCCAACGAGAAGAGGGACCACATGGTGCTGCTGGAGT
TCGTCACTGCCGCTGGCATCACTCTCGGAATGGACGAGCTGTACAAGGGGTGAGTTAACTTGTTTATTGC
AGCTTATAATGGTTACAAATAAAGCAATAGCATCACAAATTTCACAAATAAAGCATTTTTTTCACTGCAT
TCTAGTTGTGGTTTGTCCAAACTCATCAATGTATCTTAAGGCGTAAATTGTAAGCGTTAATATTTTGTTA
AAATTCGCGTTAAATTTTTGTTAAATCAGCTCATTTTTTAACCAATAGGCCGAAATCGGCAAAATCCCTT
ATAAATCAAAAGAATAGACCGAGATAGGGT
[37 nt withheld, positions 2201-2237]
AAAGAACGTGGACTCCAACGTCAAAGG
[49 nt withheld, positions 2265-2313]
T
[91 nt withheld, positions 2315-2405]
G
[124 nt withheld, positions 2407-2530]
CAGGTGGCACTTTTCGGGGAAATGTGCGCGGAACCCCTATTTGTTTATTTTTCTAAATACATTCAAATAT
GTATCCGCTCATGAGACAATAACCCTGATAAATGCTTCAATAATATTGAAAAAGGAAGAGTCCTGAGGCG
GAAAGAACCAGCTGTGGAATGTGTGTCAGTTAGGGTGTGGAAAGTCCCCAGGCTCCCCAGCAGGCAGAAG
TATGCAAAGCATGCATCTCAATTAGTCAGCAACCAGGTGTGGAAAGTCCCCAGGCTCCCCAGCAGGCAGA
AGTATGCAAAGCATGCATCTCAATTAGTCAGCAACCATAGTCCCGCCCCTAACTCCGCCCATCCCGCCCC
TAACTCCGCCCCATGGCTGACTAATTTTTTTTATTTATGCAGAGGCCGAGGCCGCCTCGGCCTCTGAGCT
ATTCCAGAAGTAGTGAGGAGGCTTTTTTGGAGGCCTAGGCTTTTGCAAAGATCGATCAAGAGACAGGATG
AGGATCGTTTCGCATGATTGAACAAGATGGATTGCACGCAGGTTCTCCGGCCGCTTGGGTGGAGAGGCTA
TTCGGCTATGACTGGGCACAACAGACAATCGGCTGCTCTGATGCCGCCGTGTTCCGGCTGTCAGCGCAGG
GGCGCCCGGTTCTTTTTGTCAAGACCGACCTGTCCGGTGCCCTGAATGAACTGCAAGACGAGGCAGCGCG
GCTATCGTGGCTGGCCACGACGGGCGTTCCTTGCGCAGCTGTGCTCGACGTTGTCACTGAAGCGGGAAGG
GACTGGCTGCTATTGGGCGAAGTGCCGGGGCAGGATCTCCTGTCATCTCACCTTGCTCCTGCCGAGAAAG
TATCCATCATGGCTGATGCAATGCGGCGGCTGCATACGCTTGATCCGGCTACCTGCCCATTCGACCACCA
AGCGAAACATCGCATCGAGCGAGCACGTACTCGGATGGAAGCCGGTCTTGTCGATCAGGATGATCTGGAC
GAAGAGCATCAGGGGCTCGCGCCAGCCGAACTGTTCGCCAGGCTCAAGGCGAGCATGCCCGACGGCGAGG
ATCTCGTCGTGACCCATGGCGATGCCTGCTTGCCGAATATCATGGTGGAAAATGGCCGCTTTTCTGGATT
CATCGACTGTGGCCGGCTGGGTGTGGCGGACCGCTATCAGGACATAGCGTTGGCTACCCGTGATATTGCT
GAAGAGCTTGGCGGCGAATGGGCTGACCGCTTCCTCGTGCTTTACGGTATCGCCGCTCCCGATTCGCAGC
GCATCGCCTTCTATCGCCTTCTTGACGAGTTCTTCTGAGCGGGACTCTGGGGTTCGAAATGACCGACCAA
GCGACGCCCAACCTGCCATCACGAGATTTCGATTCCACCGCCGCCTTCTATGAAAGGTTGGGCTTCGGAA
TCGTTTTCCGGGACGCCGGCTGGATGATCCTCCAGCGCGGGGATCTCATGCTGGAGTTCTTCGCCCACCC
TAGGGGGAGGCTAACTGAAACACGGAAGGAGACAATACCGGAAGGAACCCGCGCTATGACGGCAATAAAA
AGACAGAATAAAACGCACGGTGTTGGGTCGTTTGTTCATAAACGCGGGGTTCGGTCCCAGGGCTGGCACT
CTGTCGATACCCCACCGAGACCCCATTGGGGCCAATACGCCCGCGTTTCTTCCTTTTCCCCACCCCACCC
CCCAAGTTCGGGTGAAGGCCCAGGGCTCGCAGCCAACGTCGGGGCGGCAGGCCCTGCCATAGCCTCAGGT
TACTCATATATACTTTAGATTGATTTAAAACTTCATTTTTAATTTAAAAGGATCTAGGTGAAGATCCTTT
TTGATAATCTCATGACCAAAATCCCTTAACGTGAGTTTTCGTTCCACTGAGCGTCAGACCCCGTAGAAAA
GATCAAAGGATCTTCTTGAGATCCTTTTTTTCTGCGCGTAATCTGCTGCTTGCAAACAAAAAAACCACCG
CTACCAGCGGTGGTTTGTTTGCCGGATCAAGAGCTACCAACTCTTTTTCCGAAGGTAACTGGCTTCAGCA
GAGCGCAGATACCAAATACTGTTCTTCTAGTGTAGCCGTAGTTAGGCCACCACTTCAAGAACTCTGTAGC
ACCGCCTACATACCTCGCTCTGCTAATCCTGTTACCAGTGGCTGCTGCCAGTGGCGATAAGTCGTGTCTT
ACCGGGTTGGACTCAAGACGATAGTTACCGGATAAGGCGCAGCGGTCGGGCTGAACGGGGGGTTCGTGCA
CACAGCCCAGCTTGGAGCGAACGACCTACACCGAACTGAGATACCTACAGCGTGAGCTATGAGAAAGCGC
CACGCTTCCCGAAGGGAGAAAGGCGGACAGGTATCCGGTAAGCGGCAGGGTCGGAACAGGAGAGCGCACG
AGGGAGCTTCCAGGGGGAAACGCCTGGTATCTTTATAGTCCTGTCGGGTTTCGCCACCTCTGACTTGAGC
GTCGATTTTTGTGATGCTCGTCAGGGGGGCGGAGCCTATGGAAAAACGCCAGCAACGCGGCCTTTTTACG
GTTCCTGGCCTTTTGCTGGCCTTTTGCTCACATGTTCTTTCCTGCGTTATCCCCTGATTCTGTGGATAAC
CGTATTACCGCCATGCATTAGTTATTAATAGTAATCAATTACGGGGTCATTAGTTCATAGCCCATATATG
GAGTTCC
