LOCUS       Exported 5218 bp ds-DNA circular SYN 12-MAY-2021
DEFINITION  Blue-light dependent heterodimerization system.
ACCESSION   .
VERSION     .
KEYWORDS    Lys-eMagA-EGFP
SOURCE      synthetic DNA construct
  ORGANISM  synthetic DNA construct
REFERENCE   1 (bases 1 to 5218)
  AUTHORS   Benedetti L, Marvin JS, Falahati H, Guillen-Samander A, Looger LL,
            De Camilli P
  TITLE     Optimized Vivid-derived Magnets photodimerizers for subcellular
            optogenetics in mammalian cells.
  JOURNAL   Elife. 2020 Nov 11;9. pii: 63230. doi: 10.7554/eLife.63230.
  PUBMED    33174843
REFERENCE   2 (bases 1 to 5218)
  AUTHORS   .
  TITLE     Direct Submission
  JOURNAL   Exported May 12, 2021 from SnapGene Server 1.1.58
            http://www.snapgene.com
FEATURES             Location/Qualifiers
     source          1..5218
                     /organism="synthetic DNA construct"
                     /mol_type="other DNA"
     promoter        102..305
                     /label=CMV promoter
                     /note="human cytomegalovirus (CMV) immediate early
                     promoter"
     primer_bind     256..276
                     /label=CMV-F
                     /note="Human CMV immediate early promoter, forward primer"
     regulatory      507..516
                     /regulatory_class="other"
                     /note="vertebrate consensus sequence for strong initiation
                     of translation (Kozak, 1987)"
     CDS             1017..1733
                     /codon_start=1
                     /product="enhanced GFP"
                     /label=EGFP
                     /translation="MVSKGEELFTGVVPILVELDGDVNGHKFSVSGEGEGDATYGKLTL
                     KFICTTGKLPVPWPTLVTTLTYGVQCFSRYPDHMKQHDFFKSAMPEGYVQERTIFFKDD
                     GNYKTRAEVKFEGDTLVNRIELKGIDFKEDGNILGHKLEYNYNSHNVYIMADKQKNGIK
                     VNFKIRHNIEDGSVQLADHYQQNTPIGDGPVLLPDNHYLSTQSALSKDPNEKRDHMVLL
                     EFVTAAGITLGMDELYK"
     polyA_signal    1743..1864
                     /label=SV40 poly(A) signal
                     /note="SV40 polyadenylation signal"
     primer_bind     complement(1780..1799)
                     /label=SV40pA-R
                     /note="SV40 polyA, reverse primer"
     primer_bind     1834..1853
                     /label=EBV-rev
                     /note="SV40 polyA terminator, reverse primer"
     rep_origin      complement(1871..2326)
                     /direction=LEFT
                     /label=f1 ori
                     /note="f1 bacteriophage origin of replication; arrow
                     indicates direction of (+) strand synthesis"
     primer_bind     complement(2008..2029)
                     /label=F1ori-F
                     /note="F1 origin, forward primer"
     primer_bind     2220..2239
                     /label=F1ori-R
                     /note="F1 origin, reverse primer"
     promoter        2353..2457
                     /gene="bla"
                     /label=AmpR promoter
     promoter        2459..2816
                     /label=SV40 promoter
                     /note="SV40 enhancer and early promoter"
     primer_bind     complement(2482..2502)
                     /label=pBABE 3'
                     /note="SV40 enhancer, reverse primer for pBABE vectors"
     rep_origin      2667..2802
                     /label=SV40 ori
                     /note="SV40 origin of replication"
     primer_bind     2729..2748
                     /label=SV40pro-F
                     /note="SV40 promoter/origin, forward primer"
     CDS             2851..3645
                     /codon_start=1
                     /gene="aph(3')-II (or nptII)"
                     /product="aminoglycoside phosphotransferase from Tn5"
                     /label=NeoR/KanR
                     /note="confers resistance to neomycin, kanamycin, and G418
                     (Geneticin(R))"
                     /translation="MIEQDGLHAGSPAAWVERLFGYDWAQQTIGCSDAAVFRLSAQGRP
                     VLFVKTDLSGALNELQDEAARLSWLATTGVPCAAVLDVVTEAGRDWLLLGEVPGQDLLS
                     SHLAPAEKVSIMADAMRRLHTLDPATCPFDHQAKHRIERARTRMEAGLVDQDDLDEEHQ
                     GLAPAELFARLKASMPDGEDLVVTHGDACLPNIMVENGRFSGFIDCGRLGVADRYQDIA
                     LATRDIAEELGGEWADRFLVLYGIAAPDSQRIAFYRLLDEFF"
     primer_bind     complement(2905..2924)
                     /label=Neo-R
                     /note="Neomycin resistance gene, reverse primer"
     primer_bind     3515..3534
                     /label=Neo-F
                     /note="Neomycin resistance gene, forward primer"
     primer_bind     complement(3833..3852)
                     /label=TK-pA-R
                     /note="Thymidine kinase polyA, reverse primer"
     polyA_signal    3877..3924
                     /label=HSV TK poly(A) signal
                     /note="herpes simplex virus thymidine kinase
                     polyadenylation signal (Cole and Stacy, 1985)"
     rep_origin      4253..4841
                     /direction=RIGHT
                     /label=ori
                     /note="high-copy-number ColE1/pMB1/pBR322/pUC origin of
                     replication"
     primer_bind     4742..4761
                     /label=pBR322ori-F
                     /note="pBR322 origin, forward primer"
     enhancer        5016..101
                     /label=CMV enhancer
                     /note="human cytomegalovirus immediate early enhancer"
ORIGIN
        1 atgacggtaa atggcccgcc tggcattatg cccagtacat gaccttatgg gactttccta
       61 cttggcagta catctacgta ttagtcatcg ctattaccat ggtgatgcgg ttttggcagt
      121 acatcaatgg gcgtggatag cggtttgact cacggggatt tccaagtctc caccccattg
      181 acgtcaatgg gagtttgttt tggcaccaaa atcaacggga ctttccaaaa tgtcgtaaca
      241 actccgcccc attgacgcaa atgggcggta ggcgtgtacg gtgggaggtc tatataagca
      301 gagctggttt agtgaaccgt cagatccgct agcgctaccg gactcagatc tcgagctcaa
      361 gcttcgaatt catggggtgc tgctacagca gcgagaacga ggactcggac caggaccgag
      421 aggagcggaa gctgctgctg gaccctagca gcccccctac caaagctctc aatggagccg
      481 agcccaacta cccggatcca ccggtcgcca ccatgggaca cactctttac gcccctggag
      541 gatacgacat tatgggatat ttggatcaga ttgcgaaccg cccaaaccct caggtcgaac
      601 tggggcctgt ggacctgtca tgtgccctga tcctgtgcga tctgaagcaa aaggacactc
      661 cgatcgtcta cgcctcggaa gccttcttgg agatgaccgg atacaacaga catgaggtgc
      721 tcggcaggaa ctgcagattc ctgcagtccc ccgacgggat ggtgaaacca aagtcgactc
      781 gcaaatatgt ggactcgaac acgatctaca ccatcaagaa ggccatcgac cggaacgccg
      841 aggtccaggt ggaggtggtc aactttaaga agaacggcca gcggttcgtg aactttctga
      901 ccatcattcc ggtccgggat gaaaccggag agtacagata ctccatcgga ttccagtgcg
      961 aaaccgaagg cggctccgga ggcagcggcg gttctggagg ttccggtggc ggctccatgg
     1021 tgtcgaaggg agaggagctt ttcaccggcg tggtgccgat tcttgtggaa ctggacggcg
     1081 acgtgaacgg acataagttc agcgtgtcag gagaaggaga aggggacgcg acttacggaa
     1141 agctgaccct gaagttcatc tgtaccaccg ggaagctccc ggtgccctgg ccgaccctcg
     1201 tgactactct gacctacgga gtgcagtgct tctcccgcta cccggaccat atgaagcagc
     1261 acgatttctt caagagcgct atgcccgagg gttacgtgca agaacggacc atcttcttca
     1321 aggacgacgg aaactacaag accagagccg aagtgaaatt cgaaggagac accctcgtca
     1381 atcgcatcga gctgaaggga atcgacttta aggaagatgg gaatatcctg ggtcacaagc
     1441 tggagtacaa ctacaactcc cacaatgtgt acatcatggc ggataagcaa aagaacggca
     1501 ttaaggtcaa cttcaagatc cggcataaca tagaagatgg ctccgtgcaa ctggcggacc
     1561 actaccagca gaacaccccc attggggacg gtccggtgct gctccctgat aaccactacc
     1621 tgtcaaccca aagcgcactg tccaaggacc ccaacgagaa gagggaccac atggtgctgc
     1681 tggagttcgt cactgccgct ggcatcactc tcggaatgga cgagctgtac aaggggtgag
     1741 ttaacttgtt tattgcagct tataatggtt acaaataaag caatagcatc acaaatttca
     1801 caaataaagc atttttttca ctgcattcta gttgtggttt gtccaaactc atcaatgtat
     1861 cttaaggcgt aaattgtaag cgttaatatt ttgttaaaat tcgcgttaaa tttttgttaa
     1921 atcagctcat tttttaacca ataggccgaa atcggcaaaa tcccttataa atcaaaagaa
     1981 tagaccgaga tagggttgag tgttgttcca gtttggaaca agagtccact attaaagaac
     2041 gtggactcca acgtcaaagg nnnnnnnnnn nnnnnnnnnn nnnnnnnnnn nnnnnnnnnn
     2101 nnnnnnnnnt nnnnnnnnnn nnnnnnnnnn nnnnnnnnnn nnnnnnnnnn nnnnnnnnnn
     2161 nnnnnnnnnn nnnnnnnnnn nnnnnnnnnn nnnnnnnnnn ngnnnnnnnn nnnnnnnnnn
     2221 nnnnnnnnnn nnnnnnnnnn nnnnnnnnnn nnnnnnnnnn nnnnnnnnnn nnnnnnnnnn
     2281 nnnnnnnnnn nnnnnnnnnn nnnnnnnnnn nnnnnnnnnn nnnnnncagg tggcactttt
     2341 cggggaaatg tgcgcggaac ccctatttgt ttatttttct aaatacattc aaatatgtat
     2401 ccgctcatga gacaataacc ctgataaatg cttcaataat attgaaaaag gaagagtcct
     2461 gaggcggaaa gaaccagctg tggaatgtgt gtcagttagg gtgtggaaag tccccaggct
     2521 ccccagcagg cagaagtatg caaagcatgc atctcaatta gtcagcaacc aggtgtggaa
     2581 agtccccagg ctccccagca ggcagaagta tgcaaagcat gcatctcaat tagtcagcaa
     2641 ccatagtccc gcccctaact ccgcccatcc cgcccctaac tccgcccagt tccgcccatt
     2701 ctccgcccca tggctgacta atttttttta tttatgcaga ggccgaggcc gcctcggcct
     2761 ctgagctatt ccagaagtag tgaggaggct tttttggagg cctaggcttt tgcaaagatc
     2821 gatcaagaga caggatgagg atcgtttcgc atgattgaac aagatggatt gcacgcaggt
     2881 tctccggccg cttgggtgga gaggctattc ggctatgact gggcacaaca gacaatcggc
     2941 tgctctgatg ccgccgtgtt ccggctgtca gcgcaggggc gcccggttct ttttgtcaag
     3001 accgacctgt ccggtgccct gaatgaactg caagacgagg cagcgcggct atcgtggctg
     3061 gccacgacgg gcgttccttg cgcagctgtg ctcgacgttg tcactgaagc gggaagggac
     3121 tggctgctat tgggcgaagt gccggggcag gatctcctgt catctcacct tgctcctgcc
     3181 gagaaagtat ccatcatggc tgatgcaatg cggcggctgc atacgcttga tccggctacc
     3241 tgcccattcg accaccaagc gaaacatcgc atcgagcgag cacgtactcg gatggaagcc
     3301 ggtcttgtcg atcaggatga tctggacgaa gagcatcagg ggctcgcgcc agccgaactg
     3361 ttcgccaggc tcaaggcgag catgcccgac ggcgaggatc tcgtcgtgac ccatggcgat
     3421 gcctgcttgc cgaatatcat ggtggaaaat ggccgctttt ctggattcat cgactgtggc
     3481 cggctgggtg tggcggaccg ctatcaggac atagcgttgg ctacccgtga tattgctgaa
     3541 gagcttggcg gcgaatgggc tgaccgcttc ctcgtgcttt acggtatcgc cgctcccgat
     3601 tcgcagcgca tcgccttcta tcgccttctt gacgagttct tctgagcggg actctggggt
     3661 tcgaaatgac cgaccaagcg acgcccaacc tgccatcacg agatttcgat tccaccgccg
     3721 ccttctatga aaggttgggc ttcggaatcg ttttccggga cgccggctgg atgatcctcc
     3781 agcgcgggga tctcatgctg gagttcttcg cccaccctag ggggaggcta actgaaacac
     3841 ggaaggagac aataccggaa ggaacccgcg ctatgacggc aataaaaaga cagaataaaa
     3901 cgcacggtgt tgggtcgttt gttcataaac gcggggttcg gtcccagggc tggcactctg
     3961 tcgatacccc accgagaccc cattggggcc aatacgcccg cgtttcttcc ttttccccac
     4021 cccacccccc aagttcgggt gaaggcccag ggctcgcagc caacgtcggg gcggcaggcc
     4081 ctgccatagc ctcaggttac tcatatatac tttagattga tttaaaactt catttttaat
     4141 ttaaaaggat ctaggtgaag atcctttttg ataatctcat gaccaaaatc ccttaacgtg
     4201 agttttcgtt ccactgagcg tcagaccccg tagaaaagat caaaggatct tcttgagatc
     4261 ctttttttct gcgcgtaatc tgctgcttgc aaacaaaaaa accaccgcta ccagcggtgg
     4321 tttgtttgcc ggatcaagag ctaccaactc tttttccgaa ggtaactggc ttcagcagag
     4381 cgcagatacc aaatactgtc cttctagtgt agccgtagtt aggccaccac ttcaagaact
     4441 ctgtagcacc gcctacatac ctcgctctgc taatcctgtt accagtggct gctgccagtg
     4501 gcgataagtc gtgtcttacc gggttggact caagacgata gttaccggat aaggcgcagc
     4561 ggtcgggctg aacggggggt tcgtgcacac agcccagctt ggagcgaacg acctacaccg
     4621 aactgagata cctacagcgt gagctatgag aaagcgccac gcttcccgaa gggagaaagg
     4681 cggacaggta tccggtaagc ggcagggtcg gaacaggaga gcgcacgagg gagcttccag
     4741 ggggaaacgc ctggtatctt tatagtcctg tcgggtttcg ccacctctga cttgagcgtc
     4801 gatttttgtg atgctcgtca ggggggcgga gcctatggaa aaacgccagc aacgcggcct
     4861 ttttacggtt cctggccttt tgctggcctt ttgctcacat gttctttcct gcgttatccc
     4921 ctgattctgt ggataaccgt attaccgcca tgcattagtt attaatagta atcaattacg
     4981 gggtcattag ttcatagccc atatatggag ttccgcgtta cataacttac ggtaaatggc
     5041 ccgcctggct gaccgcccaa cgacccccgc ccattgacgt caataatgac gtatgttccc
     5101 atagtaacgc caatagggac tttccattga cgtcaatggg tggagtattt acggtaaact
     5161 gcccacttgg cagtacatca agtgtatcat atgccaagta cgccccctat tgacgtca
//
